Addgene plasmid #8783: 3534 pcDNA3 Bax
Depositing lab: Stanley Korsmeyer. Depositing organization: Dana-Farber Cancer Institute. Publication: Bcl-2 heterodimerizes in vivo with a conserved homolog, Bax, that accelerates programmed cell death. Oltvai ZN, Milliman CL, Korsmeyer SJ. Cell 1993 Aug 27;74(4):609-19. 10.1016/0092-8674(93)90509-O PubMed 8358790.
Backbone
  Vector backbone: pcDNA3
  Backbone manufacturer: Invitrogen
  Backbone size w/o insert (bp): 5400
  Vector type: Mammalian Expression
  Selectable markers: Neomycin (select with G418)
Growth in bacteria
  Bacterial resistance: Ampicillin, 100 μg/mL
  Growth temperature: 37°C
  Growth strain: XL1 Blue
  Copy number: High Copy
Gene/Insert
  Gene/Insert name: Bax
  Species: M. musculus (mouse)
  Insert size (bp): 600
  GenBank ID: NM_007527
  Entrez Gene: Bax
  Cloning method: Restriction Enzyme; 5′ cloning site EcoRI (not destroyed); 3′ cloning site EcoRI (not destroyed)
  Sequencing primers: 5′ T7
Terms and licenses: Academic/Nonprofit Terms; Industry Terms: Not Available to Industry
How to cite: 3534 pcDNA3 Bax was a gift from Stanley Korsmeyer (Addgene plasmid # 8783 ; http://n2t.net/addgene:8783 ; RRID:Addgene_8783)
