[The description below was written by a language model from this plasmid's Addgene catalogue record.]
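Description:
3534 pcDNA3 Bax is a mammalian expression plasmid built on the Invitrogen pcDNA3 backbone (about 5.4 kb without insert) carrying the mouse Bax coding sequence as an insert of roughly 600 bp. The insert was placed by restriction cloning into an EcoRI site, with EcoRI retained at both ends. Because the same enzyme flanks both sides, the cloning was not directional by design; the use of the T7 primer as the 5′ sequencing primer is consistent with the insert reading downstream of the vector's T7 promoter. The plasmid is maintained in E. coli as a high-copy construct under ampicillin selection, and it carries a neomycin resistance marker that allows G418 selection of stably transfected mammalian cells.

The record does not list a promoter or provide a feature table. As a standard part, pcDNA3 normally drives inserts from the CMV immediate-early promoter with a downstream polyadenylation signal, and expresses its neomycin cassette from an SV40 promoter, but these elements are not confirmed here for this particular clone. No epitope tag, fusion partner or reporter is recorded, so the construct appears to express untagged Bax.

Bax is a pro-apoptotic member of the Bcl-2 family, and the associated publication describes it as a conserved Bcl-2 homolog that heterodimerizes with Bcl-2 in vivo and accelerates programmed cell death. The plasmid is therefore suited to transient or stable overexpression of mouse Bax in mammalian cells for studies of apoptosis, including how Bax interacts with and counteracts Bcl-2 and related survival proteins.
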