>Addgene plasmid #8783 | 3534 pcDNA3 Bax | addgene partial sequence | sequence record 17224 | 8783 with T7
TACGGCCGCCGTGTGCTGGAATTCATGGACGGGTCCGGGGAGCAGCTTGGGAGCGGCGGGCCCACCAGCT
CTGAACAGATCATGAAGACAGGGGCCTTTTTGCTACAGGGTTTCATCCAGGATCGAGCAGGGAGGATGGC
TGGGGAGACACCTGAGCTGACCTTGGAGCAGCCGCCCCAGGATGCGTCCACCAAGAAGCTGAGCGAGTGT
CTCCGGCGAATTGGAGATGAACTGGACAGCAATATGGAGCTGCAGAGGATGATTGCTGACGTGGACACGG
ACTCCCCCCGAGAGGTCTTCTTCCGGGTGGCAGCTGACATGTTTGCTGATGGCAACTTCAACTGGGGCCG
CGTGGTTGCCCTCTTCTACTTTGCTAGCAAACTGGTGCTCAAGGCCCTGTGCACTAAAGTGCCCGAGCTG
ATCAGAACCATCATGGGCTGGACACTGGACTTCCTCCGTGAGCGGCTGCTTGTCTGGATCCAAGACCAGG
GTGGCTGGGAAGGCCTCCTCTCCTACTTCGGGACCCCCACATGGCAGACAGTGACCATCTTTGTGGCTGG
AGTCCTCACCGCCTCGCTCACCATCTGGAAGAAGATGGGCTGACGAATTCTGCAGATATCCATCACACTG
GCGGCCGCTCGAGCATGCATCTAGAGGGCCCTATTCTATAGTGTCACCTAAATGCTAGAGCTCGCTGATC
AGCCTC
